>Addgene plasmid #158973 | pX330-gRNA | depositor full sequence | sequence record 309606 | pX330-gRNA sequence 8509 bps
GAGGGCCTATTTCCCATGATTCCTTCATATTTGCATATACGATACAAGGCTGTTAGAGAGATAATTGGAA
TTAATTTGACTGTAAACACAAAGATATTAGTACAAAATACGTGACGTAGAAAGTAATAATTTCTTGGGTA
GTTTGCAGTTTTAAAATTATGTTTTAAAATGGACTATCATATGCTTACCGTAACTTGAAAGTATTTCGAT
TTCTTGGCTTTATATATCTTGTGGAAAGGACGAAACACCGTAACAGGGTAATTCGATCTGGTTTTAGAGC
TAGAAATAGCAAGTTAAAATAAGGCTAGTCCGTTATCAACTTGAAAAAGTGGCACCGAGTCGGTGCTTTT
TTGTTTTAGAGCTAGAAATAGCAAGTTAAAATAAGGCTAGTCCGTTTTTAGCGCGTGCGCCAATTCTGCA
GACAAATGGCTCTAGAGGTACCCGTTACATAACTTACGGTAAATGGCCCGCCTGGCTGACCGCCCAACGA
CCCCCGCCCATTGACGTCAATAGTAACGCCAATAGGGACTTTCCATTGACGTCAATGGGTGGAGTATTTA
CGGTAAACTGCCCACTTGGCAGTACATCAAGTGTATCATATGCCAAGTACGCCCCCTATTGACGTCAATG
ACGGTAAATGGCCCGCCTGGCATTGTGCCCAGTACATGACCTTATGGGACTTTCCTACTTGGCAGTACAT
CTACGTATTAGTCATCGCTATTACCATGGTCGAGGTGAGCCCCACGTTCTGCTTCACTCTCCCCATCTCC
CCCCCCTCCCCACCCCCAATTTTGTATTTATTTATTTTTTAATTATTTTGTGCAGCGATGGGGGCGGGGG
GGGGGGGGGGGCGCGCGCCAGGCGGGGCGGGGCGGGGCGAGGGGCGGGGCGGGGCGAGGCGGAGAGGTGC
GGCGGCAGCCAATCAGAGCGGCGCGCTCCGAAAGTTTCCTTTTATGGCGAGGCGGCGGCGGCGGCGGCCC
TATAAAAAGCGAAGCGCGCGGCGGGCGGGAGTCGCTGCGACGCTGCCTTCGCCCCGTGCCCCGCTCCGCC
GCCGCCTCGCGCCGCCCGCCCCGGCTCTGACTGACCGCGTTACTCCCACAGGTGAGCGGGCGGGACGGCC
CTTCTCCTCCGGGCTGTAATTAGCTGAGCAAGAGGTAAGGGTTTAAGGGATGGTTGGTTGGTGGGGTATT
AATGTTTAATTACCTGGAGCACCTGCCTGAAATCACTTTTTTTCAGGTTGGACCGGTGCCACCATGGACT
ATAAGGACCACGACGGAGACTACAAGGATCATGATATTGATTACAAAGACGATGACGATAAGATGGCCCC
AAAGAAGAAGCGGAAGGTCGGTATCCACGGAGTCCCAGCAGCCGACAAGAAGTACAGCATCGGCCTGGAC
ATCGGCACCAACTCTGTGGGCTGGGCCGTGATCACCGACGAGTACAAGGTGCCCAGCAAGAAATTCAAGG
TGCTGGGCAACACCGACCGGCACAGCATCAAGAAGAACCTGATCGGAGCCCTGCTGTTCGACAGCGGCGA
AACAGCCGAGGCCACCCGGCTGAAGAGAACCGCCAGAAGAAGATACACCAGACGGAAGAACCGGATCTGC
TATCTGCAAGAGATCTTCAGCAACGAGATGGCCAAGGTGGACGACAGCTTCTTCCACAGACTGGAAGAGT
CCTTCCTGGTGGAAGAGGATAAGAAGCACGAGCGGCACCCCATCTTCGGCAACATCGTGGACGAGGTGGC
CTACCACGAGAAGTACCCCACCATCTACCACCTGAGAAAGAAACTGGTGGACAGCACCGACAAGGCCGAC
CTGCGGCTGATCTATCTGGCCCTGGCCCACATGATCAAGTTCCGGGGCCACTTCCTGATCGAGGGCGACC
TGAACCCCGACAACAGCGACGTGGACAAGCTGTTCATCCAGCTGGTGCAGACCTACAACCAGCTGTTCGA
GGAAAACCCCATCAACGCCAGCGGCGTGGACGCCAAGGCCATCCTGTCTGCCAGACTGAGCAAGAGCAGA
CGGCTGGAAAATCTGATCGCCCAGCTGCCCGGCGAGAAGAAGAATGGCCTGTTCGGAAACCTGATTGCCC
TGAGCCTGGGCCTGACCCCCAACTTCAAGAGCAACTTCGACCTGGCCGAGGATGCCAAACTGCAGCTGAG
CAAGGACACCTACGACGACGACCTGGACAACCTGCTGGCCCAGATCGGCGACCAGTACGCCGACCTGTTT
CTGGCCGCCAAGAACCTGTCCGACGCCATCCTGCTGAGCGACATCCTGAGAGTGAACACCGAGATCACCA
AGGCCCCCCTGAGCGCCTCTATGATCAAGAGATACGACGAGCACCACCAGGACCTGACCCTGCTGAAAGC
TCTCGTGCGGCAGCAGCTGCCTGAGAAGTACAAAGAGATTTTCTTCGACCAGAGCAAGAACGGCTACGCC
GGCTACATTGACGGCGGAGCCAGCCAGGAAGAGTTCTACAAGTTCATCAAGCCCATCCTGGAAAAGATGG
ACGGCACCGAGGAACTGCTCGTGAAGCTGAACAGAGAGGACCTGCTGCGGAAGCAGCGGACCTTCGACAA
CGGCAGCATCCCCCACCAGATCCACCTGGGAGAGCTGCACGCCATTCTGCGGCGGCAGGAAGATTTTTAC
CCATTCCTGAAGGACAACCGGGAAAAGATCGAGAAGATCCTGACCTTCCGCATCCCCTACTACGTGGGCC
CTCTGGCCAGGGGAAACAGCAGATTCGCCTGGATGACCAGAAAGAGCGAGGAAACCATCACCCCCTGGAA
CTTCGAGGAAGTGGTGGACAAGGGCGCTTCCGCCCAGAGCTTCATCGAGCGGATGACCAACTTCGATAAG
AACCTGCCCAACGAGAAGGTGCTGCCCAAGCACAGCCTGCTGTACGAGTACTTCACCGTGTATAACGAGC
TGACCAAAGTGAAATACGTGACCGAGGGAATGAGAAAGCCCGCCTTCCTGAGCGGCGAGCAGAAAAAGGC
CATCGTGGACCTGCTGTTCAAGACCAACCGGAAAGTGACCGTGAAGCAGCTGAAAGAGGACTACTTCAAG
AAAATCGAGTGCTTCGACTCCGTGGAAATCTCCGGCGTGGAAGATCGGTTCAACGCCTCCCTGGGCACAT
ACCACGATCTGCTGAAAATTATCAAGGACAAGGACTTCCTGGACAATGAGGAAAACGAGGACATTCTGGA
AGATATCGTGCTGACCCTGACACTGTTTGAGGACAGAGAGATGATCGAGGAACGGCTGAAAACCTATGCC
CACCTGTTCGACGACAAAGTGATGAAGCAGCTGAAGCGGCGGAGATACACCGGCTGGGGCAGGCTGAGCC
GGAAGCTGATCAACGGCATCCGGGACAAGCAGTCCGGCAAGACAATCCTGGATTTCCTGAAGTCCGACGG
CTTCGCCAACAGAAACTTCATGCAGCTGATCCACGACGACAGCCTGACCTTTAAAGAGGACATCCAGAAA
GCCCAGGTGTCCGGCCAGGGCGATAGCCTGCACGAGCACATTGCCAATCTGGCCGGCAGCCCCGCCATTA
AGAAGGGCATCCTGCAGACAGTGAAGGTGGTGGACGAGCTCGTGAAAGTGATGGGCCGGCACAAGCCCGA
GAACATCGTGATCGAAATGGCCAGAGAGAACCAGACCACCCAGAAGGGACAGAAGAACAGCCGCGAGAGA
ATGAAGCGGATCGAAGAGGGCATCAAAGAGCTGGGCAGCCAGATCCTGAAAGAACACCCCGTGGAAAACA
CCCAGCTGCAGAACGAGAAGCTGTACCTGTACTACCTGCAGAATGGGCGGGATATGTACGTGGACCAGGA
ACTGGACATCAACCGGCTGTCCGACTACGATGTGGACCATATCGTGCCTCAGAGCTTTCTGAAGGACGAC
TCCATCGACAACAAGGTGCTGACCAGAAGCGACAAGAACCGGGGCAAGAGCGACAACGTGCCCTCCGAAG
AGGTCGTGAAGAAGATGAAGAACTACTGGCGGCAGCTGCTGAACGCCAAGCTGATTACCCAGAGAAAGTT
CGACAATCTGACCAAGGCCGAGAGAGGCGGCCTGAGCGAACTGGATAAGGCCGGCTTCATCAAGAGACAG
CTGGTGGAAACCCGGCAGATCACAAAGCACGTGGCACAGATCCTGGACTCCCGGATGAACACTAAGTACG
ACGAGAATGACAAGCTGATCCGGGAAGTGAAAGTGATCACCCTGAAGTCCAAGCTGGTGTCCGATTTCCG
GAAGGATTTCCAGTTTTACAAAGTGCGCGAGATCAACAACTACCACCACGCCCACGACGCCTACCTGAAC
GCCGTCGTGGGAACCGCCCTGATCAAAAAGTACCCTAAGCTGGAAAGCGAGTTCGTGTACGGCGACTACA
AGGTGTACGACGTGCGGAAGATGATCGCCAAGAGCGAGCAGGAAATCGGCAAGGCTACCGCCAAGTACTT
CTTCTACAGCAACATCATGAACTTTTTCAAGACCGAGATTACCCTGGCCAACGGCGAGATCCGGAAGCGG
CCTCTGATCGAGACAAACGGCGAAACCGGGGAGATCGTGTGGGATAAGGGCCGGGATTTTGCCACCGTGC
GGAAAGTGCTGAGCATGCCCCAAGTGAATATCGTGAAAAAGACCGAGGTGCAGACAGGCGGCTTCAGCAA
AGAGTCTATCCTGCCCAAGAGGAACAGCGATAAGCTGATCGCCAGAAAGAAGGACTGGGACCCTAAGAAG
TACGGCGGCTTCGACAGCCCCACCGTGGCCTATTCTGTGCTGGTGGTGGCCAAAGTGGAAAAGGGCAAGT
CCAAGAAACTGAAGAGTGTGAAAGAGCTGCTGGGGATCACCATCATGGAAAGAAGCAGCTTCGAGAAGAA
TCCCATCGACTTTCTGGAAGCCAAGGGCTACAAAGAAGTGAAAAAGGACCTGATCATCAAGCTGCCTAAG
TACTCCCTGTTCGAGCTGGAAAACGGCCGGAAGAGAATGCTGGCCTCTGCCGGCGAACTGCAGAAGGGAA
ACGAACTGGCCCTGCCCTCCAAATATGTGAACTTCCTGTACCTGGCCAGCCACTATGAGAAGCTGAAGGG
CTCCCCCGAGGATAATGAGCAGAAACAGCTGTTTGTGGAACAGCACAAGCACTACCTGGACGAGATCATC
GAGCAGATCAGCGAGTTCTCCAAGAGAGTGATCCTGGCCGACGCTAATCTGGACAAAGTGCTGTCCGCCT
ACAACAAGCACCGGGATAAGCCCATCAGAGAGCAGGCCGAGAATATCATCCACCTGTTTACCCTGACCAA
TCTGGGAGCCCCTGCCGCCTTCAAGTACTTTGACACCACCATCGACCGGAAGAGGTACACCAGCACCAAA
GAGGTGCTGGACGCCACCCTGATCCACCAGAGCATCACCGGCCTGTACGAGACACGGATCGACCTGTCTC
AGCTGGGAGGCGACAAAAGGCCGGCGGCCACGAAAAAGGCCGGCCAGGCAAAAAAGAAAAAGTAAGAATT
CCTAGAGCTCGCTGATCAGCCTCGACTGTGCCTTCTAGTTGCCAGCCATCTGTTGTTTGCCCCTCCCCCG
TGCCTTCCTTGACCCTGGAAGGTGCCACTCCCACTGTCCTTTCCTAATAAAATGAGGAAATTGCATCGCA
TTGTCTGAGTAGGTGTCATTCTATTCTGGGGGGTGGGGTGGGGCAGGACAGCAAGGGGGAGGATTGGGAA
GAGAATAGCAGGCATGCTGGGGAGCGGCCGCAGGAACCCCTAGTGATGGAGTTGGCCACTCCCTCTCTGC
GCGCTCGCTCGCTCACTGAGGCCGGGCGACCAAAGGTCGCCCGACGCCCGGGCTTTGCCCGGGCGGCCTC
AGTGAGCGAGCGAGCGCGCAGCTGCCTGCAGGGGCGCCTGATGCGGTATTTTCTCCTTACGCATCTGTGC
GGTATTTCACACCGCATA
[142 nt withheld, positions 5969-6110]
C
[141 nt withheld, positions 6112-6252]
CCTTTGACGTTGGAGTCCACGTTCTTT
[37 nt withheld, positions 6280-6316]
ACCCTATCTCGGGCTATTCTTTTGATTTATAAGGGATTTTGCCGATTTCGGCCTATTGGTTAAAAAATGA
GCTGATTTAACAAAAATTTAACGCGAATTTTAACAAAATATTAACGTTTACAATTTTATGGTGCACTCTC
AGTACAATCTGCTCTGATGCCGCATAGTTAAGCCAGCCCCGACACCCGCCAACACCCGCTGACGCGCCCT
GACGGGCTTGTCTGCTCCCGGCATCCGCTTACAGACAAGCTGTGACCGTCTCCGGGAGCTGCATGTGTCA
GAGGTTTTCACCGTCATCACCGAAACGCGCGAGACGAAAGGGCCTCGTGATACGCCTATTTTTATAGGTT
AATGTCATGATAATAATGGTTTCTTAGACGTCAGGTGGCACTTTTCGGGGAAATGTGCGCGGAACCCCTA
TTTGTTTATTTTTCTAAATACATTCAAATATGTATCCGCTCATGAGACAATAACCCTGATAAATGCTTCA
ATAATATTGAAAAAGGAAGAGTATGAGTATTCAACATTTCCGTGTCGCCCTTATTCCCTTTTTTGCGGCA
TTTTGCCTTCCTGTTTTTGCTCACCCAGAAACGCTGGTGAAAGTAAAAGATGCTGAAGATCAGTTGGGTG
CACGAGTGGGTTACATCGAACTGGATCTCAACAGCGGTAAGATCCTTGAGAGTTTTCGCCCCGAAGAACG
TTTTCCAATGATGAGCACTTTTAAAGTTCTGCTATGTGGCGCGGTATTATCCCGTATTGACGCCGGGCAA
GAGCAACTCGGTCGCCGCATACACTATTCTCAGAATGACTTGGTTGAGTACTCACCAGTCACAGAAAAGC
ATCTTACGGATGGCATGACAGTAAGAGAATTATGCAGTGCTGCCATAACCATGAGTGATAACACTGCGGC
CAACTTACTTCTGACAACGATCGGAGGACCGAAGGAGCTAACCGCTTTTTTGCACAACATGGGGGATCAT
GTAACTCGCCTTGATCGTTGGGAACCGGAGCTGAATGAAGCCATACCAAACGACGAGCGTGACACCACGA
TGCCTGTAGCAATGGCAACAACGTTGCGCAAACTATTAACTGGCGAACTACTTACTCTAGCTTCCCGGCA
ACAATTAATAGACTGGATGGAGGCGGATAAAGTTGCAGGACCACTTCTGCGCTCGGCCCTTCCGGCTGGC
TGGTTTATTGCTGATAAATCTGGAGCCGGTGAGCGTGGAAGCCGCGGTATCATTGCAGCACTGGGGCCAG
ATGGTAAGCCCTCCCGTATCGTAGTTATCTACACGACGGGGAGTCAGGCAACTATGGATGAACGAAATAG
ACAGATCGCTGAGATAGGTGCCTCACTGATTAAGCATTGGTAACTGTCAGACCAAGTTTACTCATATATA
CTTTAGATTGATTTAAAACTTCATTTTTAATTTAAAAGGATCTAGGTGAAGATCCTTTTTGATAATCTCA
TGACCAAAATCCCTTAACGTGAGTTTTCGTTCCACTGAGCGTCAGACCCCGTAGAAAAGATCAAAGGATC
TTCTTGAGATCCTTTTTTTCTGCGCGTAATCTGCTGCTTGCAAACAAAAAAACCACCGCTACCAGCGGTG
GTTTGTTTGCCGGATCAAGAGCTACCAACTCTTTTTCCGAAGGTAACTGGCTTCAGCAGAGCGCAGATAC
CAAATACTGTCCTTCTAGTGTAGCCGTAGTTAGGCCACCACTTCAAGAACTCTGTAGCACCGCCTACATA
CCTCGCTCTGCTAATCCTGTTACCAGTGGCTGCTGCCAGTGGCGATAAGTCGTGTCTTACCGGGTTGGAC
TCAAGACGATAGTTACCGGATAAGGCGCAGCGGTCGGGCTGAACGGGGGGTTCGTGCACACAGCCCAGCT
TGGAGCGAACGACCTACACCGAACTGAGATACCTACAGCGTGAGCTATGAGAAAGCGCCACGCTTCCCGA
AGGGAGAAAGGCGGACAGGTATCCGGTAAGCGGCAGGGTCGGAACAGGAGAGCGCACGAGGGAGCTTCCA
GGGGGAAACGCCTGGTATCTTTATAGTCCTGTCGGGTTTCGCCACCTCTGACTTGAGCGTCGATTTTTGT
GATGCTCGTCAGGGGGGCGGAGCCTATGGAAAAACGCCAGCAACGCGGCCTTTTTACGGTTCCTGGCCTT
TTGCTGGCCTTTTGCTCACATGT
Features (pLannotate 1.2.2; 18 found; start..end, strand, type, name):
      1..241     +  promoter       U6 promoter: RNA polymerase III promoter for human U6 snRNA
    271..346     +  misc_RNA       gRNA scaffold: guide RNA scaffold for the Streptococcus pyogenes CRISPR/Cas9 system
    353..396     +  misc_RNA       gRNA scaffold (fragment): guide RNA scaffold for the Streptococcus pyogenes CRISPR/Cas9 system
    443..728     +  enhancer       CMV enhancer: human cytomegalovirus immediate early enhancer; contains an 18-bp deletion relative to the standard CMV enhancer
    730..1007    +  promoter       chicken β-actin promoter: No description available
   1008..1236    +  intron         hybrid intron: hybrid between chicken β-actin (CBA) and minute virus of mice (MMV) introns (Gray et al., 2011)
   1374..2975    +  CDS            Cas9(N): N-terminal portion of Streptococcus pyogenes Cas9 (Zetsche et al., 2015)
   2976..5474    +  CDS            Cas9(C): C-terminal portion of Streptococcus pyogenes Cas9 (Zetsche et al., 2015)
   5475..5522    +  CDS            nucleoplasmin NLS: bipartite nuclear localization signal from nucleoplasmin
   5556..5667    +  polyA_signal   bGH poly(A) signal: bovine growth hormone polyadenylation signal
   5772..5912    +  repeat_region  AAV2 ITR: inverted terminal repeat of adeno-associated virus serotype 2 inverted
   5917..5968    -  misc_feature   bom (fragment): basis of mobility region from pBR322
   5987..6367    +  rep_origin     M13 ori (sequence partly withheld): M13 bacteriophage origin of replication; arrow indicates direction of (+) strand synthesis
   6443..6492    -  misc_feature   bom (fragment): basis of mobility region from pBR322
   6594..6629    -  CDS            rop (fragment): Rop protein, which maintains plasmids at low copy number; rop
   6724..6828    +  promoter       AmpR promoter: bla
   6829..7689    +  CDS            AmpR: β-lactamase; bla; confers resistance to ampicillin, carbenicillin, and related antibiotics
   7860..8448    +  rep_origin     ori: high-copy-number ColE1/pMB1/pBR322/pUC origin of replication
