>Addgene plasmid #158973 | pX330-gRNA | addgene full sequence | sequence record 313589 | Addgene NGS Result
GAGGGCCTATTTCCCATGATTCCTTCATATTTGCATATACGATACAAGGCTGTTAGAGAGATAATTGGAA
TTAATTTGACTGTAAACACAAAGATATTAGTACAAAATACGTGACGTAGAAAGTAATAATTTCTTGGGTA
GTTTGCAGTTTTAAAATTATGTTTTAAAATGGACTATCATATGCTTACCGTAACTTGAAAGTATTTCGAT
TTCTTGGCTTTATATATCTTGTGGAAAGGACGAAACACCGTAACAGGGTAATTCGATCTGGTTTTAGAGC
TAGAAATAGCAAGTTAAAATAAGGCTAGTCCGTTATCAACTTGAAAAAGTGGCACCGAGTCGGTGCTTTT
TTGTTTTAGAGCTAGAAATAGCAAGTTAAAATAAGGCTAGTCCGTTTTTAGCGCGTGCGCCAATTCTGCA
GACAAATGGCTCTAGAGGTACCCGTTACATAACTTACGGTAAATGGCCCGCCTGGCTGACCGCCCAACGA
CCCCCGCCCATTGACGTCAATAGTAACGCCAATAGGGACTTTCCATTGACGTCAATGGGTGGAGTATTTA
CGGTAAACTGCCCACTTGGCAGTACATCAAGTGTATCATATGCCAAGTACGCCCCCTATTGACGTCAATG
ACGGTAAATGGCCCGCCTGGCATTGTGCCCAGTACATGACCTTATGGGACTTTCCTACTTGGCAGTACAT
CTACGTATTAGTCATCGCTATTACCATGGTCGAGGTGAGCCCCACGTTCTGCTTCACTCTCCCCATCTCC
CCCCCCTCCCCACCCCCAATTTTGTATTTATTTATTTTTTAATTATTTTGTGCAGCGATGGGGGCGGGGG
GGGGGGGGGGGCGCGCGCCGGGGGGGGGGGGGGGGGGSGGGGGGSGGGGSGGGGSGAGGCGGAGAGGTGC
GGCGGCAGCCAATCAGAGCGGCGCGCTCCGAAAGTTTCCTTTTATGGCGAGGCGGCGGCGGCGGCGGCCC
TATAAAAAGCGAAGCGCGCGGCGGGCGGGAGTCGCTGCGCGCTGCCTTCGCCCCGTGCCCCGCTCCGCCG
CCGCCTCGCGCCGCCCGCCCCGGCTCTGACTGACCGCGTTACTCCCACAGGTGAGCGGGCGGGACGGCCC
TTCTCCTCCGGGCTGTAATTAGCTGAGCAAGAGGTAAGGGTTTAAGGGATGGTTGGTTGGTGGGGTATTA
ATGTTTAATTACCTGGAGCACCTGCCTGAAATCACTTTTTTTCAGGTTGGACCGGTGCCACCATGGACTA
TAAGGACCACGACGGAGACTACAAGGATCATGATATTGATTACAAAGACGATGACGATAAGATGGCCCCA
AAGAAGAAGCGGAAGGTCGGTATCCACGGAGTCCCAGCAGCCGACAAGAAGTACAGCATCGGCCTGGACA
TCGGCACCAACTCTGTGGGCTGGGCCGTGATCACCGACGAGTACAAGGTGCCCAGCAAGAAATTCAAGGT
GCTGGGCAACACCGACCGGCACAGCATCAAGAAGAACCTGATCGGAGCCCTGCTGTTCGACAGCGGCGAA
ACAGCCGAGGCCACCCGGCTGAAGAGAACCGCCAGAAGAAGATACACCAGACGGAAGAACCGGATCTGCT
ATCTGCAAGAGATCTTCAGCAACGAGATGGCCAAGGTGGACGACAGCTTCTTCCACAGACTGGAAGAGTC
CTTCCTGGTGGAAGAGGATAAGAAGCACGAGCGGCACCCCATCTTCGGCAACATCGTGGACGAGGTGGCC
TACCACGAGAAGTACCCCACCATCTACCACCTGAGAAAGAAACTGGTGGACAGCACCGACAAGGCCGACC
TGCGGCTGATCTATCTGGCCCTGGCCCACATGATCAAGTTCCGGGGCCACTTCCTGATCGAGGGCGACCT
GAACCCCGACAACAGCGACGTGGACAAGCTGTTCATCCAGCTGGTGCAGACCTACAACCAGCTGTTCGAG
GAAAACCCCATCAACGCCAGCGGCGTGGACGCCAAGGCCATCCTGTCTGCCAGACTGAGCAAGAGCAGAC
GGCTGGAAAATCTGATCGCCCAGCTGCCCGGCGAGAAGAAGAATGGCCTGTTCGGAAACCTGATTGCCCT
GAGCCTGGGCCTGACCCCCAACTTCAAGAGCAACTTCGACCTGGCCGAGGATGCCAAACTGCAGCTGAGC
AAGGACACCTACGACGACGACCTGGACAACCTGCTGGCCCAGATCGGCGACCAGTACGCCGACCTGTTTC
TGGCCGCCAAGAACCTGTCCGACGCCATCCTGCTGAGCGACATCCTGAGAGTGAACACCGAGATCACCAA
GGCCCCCCTGAGCGCCTCTATGATCAAGAGATACGACGAGCACCACCAGGACCTGACCCTGCTGAAAGCT
CTCGTGCGGCAGCAGCTGCCTGAGAAGTACAAAGAGATTTTCTTCGACCAGAGCAAGAACGGCTACGCCG
GCTACATTGACGGCGGAGCCAGCCAGGAAGAGTTCTACAAGTTCATCAAGCCCATCCTGGAAAAGATGGA
CGGCACCGAGGAACTGCTCGTGAAGCTGAACAGAGAGGACCTGCTGCGGAAGCAGCGGACCTTCGACAAC
GGCAGCATCCCCCACCAGATCCACCTGGGAGAGCTGCACGCCATTCTGCGGCGGCAGGAAGATTTTTACC
CATTCCTGAAGGACAACCGGGAAAAGATCGAGAAGATCCTGACCTTCCGCATCCCCTACTACGTGGGCCC
TCTGGCCAGGGGAAACAGCAGATTCGCCTGGATGACCAGAAAGAGCGAGGAAACCATCACCCCCTGGAAC
TTCGAGGAAGTGGTGGACAAGGGCGCTTCCGCCCAGAGCTTCATCGAGCGGATGACCAACTTCGATAAGA
ACCTGCCCAACGAGAAGGTGCTGCCCAAGCACAGCCTGCTGTACGAGTACTTCACCGTGTATAACGAGCT
GACCAAAGTGAAATACGTGACCGAGGGAATGAGAAAGCCCGCCTTCCTGAGCGGCGAGCAGAAAAAGGCC
ATCGTGGACCTGCTGTTCAAGACCAACCGGAAAGTGACCGTGAAGCAGCTGAAAGAGGACTACTTCAAGA
AAATCGAGTGCTTCGACTCCGTGGAAATCTCCGGCGTGGAAGATCGGTTCAACGCCTCCCTGGGCACATA
CCACGATCTGCTGAAAATTATCAAGGACAAGGACTTCCTGGACAATGAGGAAAACGAGGACATTCTGGAA
GATATCGTGCTGACCCTGACACTGTTTGAGGACAGAGAGATGATCGAGGAACGGCTGAAAACCTATGCCC
ACCTGTTCGACGACAAAGTGATGAAGCAGCTGAAGCGGCGGAGATACACCGGCTGGGGCAGGCTGAGCCG
GAAGCTGATCAACGGCATCCGGGACAAGCAGTCCGGCAAGACAATCCTGGATTTCCTGAAGTCCGACGGC
TTCGCCAACAGAAACTTCATGCAGCTGATCCACGACGACAGCCTGACCTTTAAAGAGGACATCCAGAAAG
CCCAGGTGTCCGGCCAGGGCGATAGCCTGCACGAGCACATTGCCAATCTGGCCGGCAGCCCCGCCATTAA
GAAGGGCATCCTGCAGACAGTGAAGGTGGTGGACGAGCTCGTGAAAGTGATGGGCCGGCACAAGCCCGAG
AACATCGTGATCGAAATGGCCAGAGAGAACCAGACCACCCAGAAGGGACAGAAGAACAGCCGCGAGAGAA
TGAAGCGGATCGAAGAGGGCATCAAAGAGCTGGGCAGCCAGATCCTGAAAGAACACCCCGTGGAAAACAC
CCAGCTGCAGAACGAGAAGCTGTACCTGTACTACCTGCAGAATGGGCGGGATATGTACGTGGACCAGGAA
CTGGACATCAACCGGCTGTCCGACTACGATGTGGACCATATCGTGCCTCAGAGCTTTCTGAAGGACGACT
CCATCGACAACAAGGTGCTGACCAGAAGCGACAAGAACCGGGGCAAGAGCGACAACGTGCCCTCCGAAGA
GGTCGTGAAGAAGATGAAGAACTACTGGCGGCAGCTGCTGAACGCCAAGCTGATTACCCAGAGAAAGTTC
GACAATCTGACCAAGGCCGAGAGAGGCGGCCTGAGCGAACTGGATAAGGCCGGCTTCATCAAGAGACAGC
TGGTGGAAACCCGGCAGATCACAAAGCACGTGGCACAGATCCTGGACTCCCGGATGAACACTAAGTACGA
CGAGAATGACAAGCTGATCCGGGAAGTGAAAGTGATCACCCTGAAGTCCAAGCTGGTGTCCGATTTCCGG
AAGGATTTCCAGTTTTACAAAGTGCGCGAGATCAACAACTACCACCACGCCCACGACGCCTACCTGAACG
CCGTCGTGGGAACCGCCCTGATCAAAAAGTACCCTAAGCTGGAAAGCGAGTTCGTGTACGGCGACTACAA
GGTGTACGACGTGCGGAAGATGATCGCCAAGAGCGAGCAGGAAATCGGCAAGGCTACCGCCAAGTACTTC
TTCTACAGCAACATCATGAACTTTTTCAAGACCGAGATTACCCTGGCCAACGGCGAGATCCGGAAGCGGC
CTCTGATCGAGACAAACGGCGAAACCGGGGAGATCGTGTGGGATAAGGGCCGGGATTTTGCCACCGTGCG
GAAAGTGCTGAGCATGCCCCAAGTGAATATCGTGAAAAAGACCGAGGTGCAGACAGGCGGCTTCAGCAAA
GAGTCTATCCTGCCCAAGAGGAACAGCGATAAGCTGATCGCCAGAAAGAAGGACTGGGACCCTAAGAAGT
ACGGCGGCTTCGACAGCCCCACCGTGGCCTATTCTGTGCTGGTGGTGGCCAAAGTGGAAAAGGGCAAGTC
CAAGAAACTGAAGAGTGTGAAAGAGCTGCTGGGGATCACCATCATGGAAAGAAGCAGCTTCGAGAAGAAT
CCCATCGACTTTCTGGAAGCCAAGGGCTACAAAGAAGTGAAAAAGGACCTGATCATCAAGCTGCCTAAGT
ACTCCCTGTTCGAGCTGGAAAACGGCCGGAAGAGAATGCTGGCCTCTGCCGGCGAACTGCAGAAGGGAAA
CGAACTGGCCCTGCCCTCCAAATATGTGAACTTCCTGTACCTGGCCAGCCACTATGAGAAGCTGAAGGGC
TCCCCCGAGGATAATGAGCAGAAACAGCTGTTTGTGGAACAGCACAAGCACTACCTGGACGAGATCATCG
AGCAGATCAGCGAGTTCTCCAAGAGAGTGATCCTGGCCGACGCTAATCTGGACAAAGTGCTGTCCGCCTA
CAACAAGCACCGGGATAAGCCCATCAGAGAGCAGGCCGAGAATATCATCCACCTGTTTACCCTGACCAAT
CTGGGAGCCCCTGCCGCCTTCAAGTACTTTGACACCACCATCGACCGGAAGAGGTACACCAGCACCAAAG
AGGTGCTGGACGCCACCCTGATCCACCAGAGCATCACCGGCCTGTACGAGACACGGATCGACCTGTCTCA
GCTGGGAGGCGACAAAAGGCCGGCGGCCACGAAAAAGGCCGGCCAGGCAAAAAAGAAAAAGTAAGAATTC
CTAGAGCTCGCTGATCAGCCTCGACTGTGCCTTCTAGTTGCCAGCCATCTGTTGTTTGCCCCTCCCCCGT
GCCTTCCTTGACCCTGGAAGGTGCCACTCCCACTGTCCTTTCCTAATAAAATGAGGAAATTGCATCGCAT
TGTCTGAGTAGGTGTCATTCTATTCTGGGGGGTGGGGTGGGGCAGGACAGCAAGGGGGAGGATTGGGAAG
AGAATAGCAGGCATGCTGGGGAGCGGCCGCAGGAACCCCTAGTGATGGAGTTGGCCACTCCCTCTCTGCG
CGCTCGCTCGCTCACTGAGGCCGGGCGACCAAAGGTCGCCCGACGCCCGGGCTTTGCCCGGGCGGCCTCA
GTGAGCGAGCGAGCGCGCAGCTGCCTGCAGGGGCGCCTGATGCGGTATTTTCTCCTTACGCATCTGTGCG
GTATTTCACACCGCATA
[95 nt withheld, positions 5968-6062]
T
[46 nt withheld, positions 6064-6109]
C
[141 nt withheld, positions 6111-6251]
CCTTTGACGTTGGAGTCCACGTTCTTT
[37 nt withheld, positions 6279-6315]
ACTCTATCTCGGGCTATTCTTTTGATTTATAAGGGATTTTGCCGATTTCGGTCTATTGGTTAAAAAATGA
GCTGATTTAACAAAAATTTAACGCGAATTTTAACAAAATATTAACGTTTACAATTTTATGGTGCACTCTC
AGTACAATCTGCTCTGATGCCGCATAGTTAAGCCAGCCCCGACACCCGCCAACACCCGCTGACGCGCCCT
GACGGGCTTGTCTGCTCCCGGCATCCGCTTACAGACAAGCTGTGACCGTCTCCGGGAGCTGCATGTGTCA
GAGGTTTTCACCGTCATCACCGAAACGCGCGAGACGAAAGGGCCTCGTGATACGCCTATTTTTATAGGTT
AATGTCATGATAATAATGGTTTCTTAGACGTCAGGTGGCACTTTTCGGGGAAATGTGCGCGGAACCCCTA
TTTGTTTATTTTTCTAAATACATTCAAATATGTATCCGCTCATGAGACAATAACCCTGATAAATGCTTCA
ATAATATTGAAAAAGGAAGAGTATGAGTATTCAACATTTCCGTGTCGCCCTTATTCCCTTTTTTGCGGCA
TTTTGCCTTCCTGTTTTTGCTCACCCAGAAACGCTGGTGAAAGTAAAAGATGCTGAAGATCAGTTGGGTG
CACGAGTGGGTTACATCGAACTGGATCTCAACAGCGGTAAGATCCTTGAGAGTTTTCGCCCCGAAGAACG
TTTTCCAATGATGAGCACTTTTAAAGTTCTGCTATGTGGCGCGGTATTATCCCGTATTGACGCCGGGCAA
GAGCAACTCGGTCGCCGCATACACTATTCTCAGAATGACTTGGTTGAGTACTCACCAGTCACAGAAAAGC
ATCTTACGGATGGCATGACAGTAAGAGAATTATGCAGTGCTGCCATAACCATGAGTGATAACACTGCGGC
CAACTTACTTCTGACAACGATCGGAGGACCGAAGGAGCTAACCGCTTTTTTGCACAACATGGGGGATCAT
GTAACTCGCCTTGATCGTTGGGAACCGGAGCTGAATGAAGCCATACCAAACGACGAGCGTGACACCACGA
TGCCTGTAGCAATGGCAACAACGTTGCGCAAACTATTAACTGGCGAACTACTTACTCTAGCTTCCCGGCA
ACAATTAATAGACTGGATGGAGGCGGATAAAGTTGCAGGACCACTTCTGCGCTCGGCCCTTCCGGCTGGC
TGGTTTATTGCTGATAAATCTGGAGCCGGTGAGCGTGGAAGCCGCGGTATCATTGCAGCACTGGGGCCAG
ATGGTAAGCCCTCCCGTATCGTAGTTATCTACACGACGGGGAGTCAGGCAACTATGGATGAACGAAATAG
ACAGATCGCTGAGATAGGTGCCTCACTGATTAAGCATTGGTAACTGTCAGACCAAGTTTACTCATATATA
CTTTAGATTGATTTAAAACTTCATTTTTAATTTAAAAGGATCTAGGTGAAGATCCTTTTTGATAATCTCA
TGACCAAAATCCCTTAACGTGAGTTTTCGTTCCACTGAGCGTCAGACCCCGTAGAAAAGATCAAAGGATC
TTCTTGAGATCCTTTTTTTCTGCGCGTAATCTGCTGCTTGCAAACAAAAAAACCACCGCTACCAGCGGTG
GTTTGTTTGCCGGATCAAGAGCTACCAACTCTTTTTCCGAAGGTAACTGGCTTCAGCAGAGCGCAGATAC
CAAATACTGTTCTTCTAGTGTAGCCGTAGTTAGGCCACCACTTCAAGAACTCTGTAGCACCGCCTACATA
CCTCGCTCTGCTAATCCTGTTACCAGTGGCTGCTGCCAGTGGCGATAAGTCGTGTCTTACCGGGTTGGAC
TCAAGACGATAGTTACCGGATAAGGCGCAGCGGTCGGGCTGAACGGGGGGTTCGTGCACACAGCCCAGCT
TGGAGCGAACGACCTACACCGAACTGAGATACCTACAGCGTGAGCTATGAGAAAGCGCCACGCTTCCCGA
AGGGAGAAAGGCGGACAGGTATCCGGTAAGCGGCAGGGTCGGAACAGGAGAGCGCACGAGGGAGCTTCCA
GGGGGAAACGCCTGGTATCTTTATAGTCCTGTCGGGTTTCGCCACCTCTGACTTGAGCGTCGATTTTTGT
GATGCTCGTCAGGGGGGCGGAGCCTATGGAAAAACGCCAGCAACGCGGCCTTTTTACGGTTCCTGGCCTT
TTGCTGGCCTTTTGCTCACATGT
Features (pLannotate 1.2.2; 18 found; start..end, strand, type, name):
      1..241     +  promoter       U6 promoter: RNA polymerase III promoter for human U6 snRNA
    271..346     +  misc_RNA       gRNA scaffold: guide RNA scaffold for the Streptococcus pyogenes CRISPR/Cas9 system
    353..396     +  misc_RNA       gRNA scaffold (fragment): guide RNA scaffold for the Streptococcus pyogenes CRISPR/Cas9 system
    443..728     +  enhancer       CMV enhancer: human cytomegalovirus immediate early enhancer; contains an 18-bp deletion relative to the standard CMV enhancer
    730..1007    +  promoter       chicken β-actin promoter: No description available
   1008..1235    +  intron         hybrid intron: hybrid between chicken β-actin (CBA) and minute virus of mice (MMV) introns (Gray et al., 2011)
   1373..2974    +  CDS            Cas9(N): N-terminal portion of Streptococcus pyogenes Cas9 (Zetsche et al., 2015)
   2975..5473    +  CDS            Cas9(C): C-terminal portion of Streptococcus pyogenes Cas9 (Zetsche et al., 2015)
   5474..5521    +  CDS            nucleoplasmin NLS: bipartite nuclear localization signal from nucleoplasmin
   5555..5666    +  polyA_signal   bGH poly(A) signal: bovine growth hormone polyadenylation signal
   5771..5911    +  repeat_region  AAV2 ITR: inverted terminal repeat of adeno-associated virus serotype 2 inverted
   5916..5967    -  misc_feature   bom (fragment): basis of mobility region from pBR322
   5986..6441    +  rep_origin     f1 ori (sequence partly withheld): f1 bacteriophage origin of replication; arrow indicates direction of (+) strand synthesis
   6442..6491    -  misc_feature   bom (fragment): basis of mobility region from pBR322
   6593..6628    -  CDS            rop (fragment): Rop protein, which maintains plasmids at low copy number; rop
   6723..6827    +  promoter       AmpR promoter: bla
   6828..7688    +  CDS            AmpR: β-lactamase; bla; confers resistance to ampicillin, carbenicillin, and related antibiotics
   7859..8447    +  rep_origin     ori: high-copy-number ColE1/pMB1/pBR322/pUC origin of replication
