[The description below was written by a language model from this plasmid's Addgene catalogue record and pLannotate feature annotations shown in this document.]
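Description:
pX330-gRNA is an all-in-one mammalian CRISPR/Cas9 expression plasmid of about 8.5 kb, made by inserting a 21-bp synthetic guide sequence (gRNA3) into the pX330-U6-Chimeric_BB-CBh-hSpCas9 backbone. The guide was cloned between the two BbsI sites of the parent vector, both of which were destroyed in the process. This places it directly downstream of the human U6 RNA polymerase III promoter and upstream of the Streptococcus pyogenes gRNA scaffold, so a complete chimeric single guide RNA is transcribed. The genomic or reporter target of gRNA3 is not stated in the record.

A second cassette expresses human codon-optimized SpCas9 from the hybrid CBh promoter, which combines a CMV enhancer, the chicken β-actin promoter and a hybrid CBA/MVM intron. The Cas9 coding region is annotated as contiguous N- and C-terminal portions that together form the full-length nuclease. It is followed by a C-terminal nucleoplasmin bipartite nuclear localization signal and a bovine growth hormone polyadenylation signal. A single AAV2 inverted terminal repeat lies downstream, but with only one ITR annotated the plasmid is not evidently an AAV packaging vector and serves for direct transfection.

In bacteria the plasmid is maintained by a high-copy ColE1/pUC-type origin and selected with ampicillin through β-lactamase; an f1/M13 phage origin is also present. The depositor and repository sequences differ by a single nucleotide in length, and their feature maps are otherwise essentially identical. The associated publication concerns a bioluminescent reporter for tracking DNA double-strand break repair, suggesting the plasmid supplies the Cas9-induced break in that system.
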