Addgene plasmid #158973: pX330-gRNA
Purpose: A human codon-optimized SpCas9 and chimeric guide RNA (gRNA3) expression plasmid.
Depositing lab: Charles P. Lai. Depositing organization: Institute of Atomic and Molecular Sciences, Academia Sinica. Publication: A multiplexed bioluminescent reporter for sensitive and non-invasive tracking of DNA double strand break repair dynamics in vitro and in vivo. Chien JC, Tabet E, Pinkham K, da Hora CC, Chang JC, Lin S, Badr CE, Lai CP. Nucleic Acids Res. 2020 Aug 14. pii: 5892751. doi: 10.1093/nar/gkaa669. PubMed 32797168.
Backbone
  Vector backbone: pX330-U6-Chimeric_BB-CBh-hSpCas9
  Total vector size (bp): 8509
  Vector type: Mammalian Expression
Growth in bacteria
  Bacterial resistance: Ampicillin, 100 μg/mL
  Growth temperature: 37°C
  Growth strain: NEB Stable
  Copy number: Unknown
Gene/Insert
  Gene/Insert name: gRNA3 (alt name: pX330-gRNA)
  Species: Synthetic
  Insert size (bp): 21
  Promoter: U6
  Cloning method: Restriction Enzyme; 5′ cloning site Bbs-I (destroyed during cloning); 3′ cloning site Bbs-I (destroyed during cloning)
  Sequencing primers: 5′ GAGGGCCTATTTCCCATGATTCC
Resource information
  A portion of this plasmid was derived from a plasmid made by: The plasmid was generated from Addgene Plasmid #42230 by cloning gRNA3 into the pX330 backbone.
Terms and licenses: Academic/Nonprofit Terms; Industry Terms: Not Available to Industry
How to cite: pX330-gRNA was a gift from Charles P. Lai (Addgene plasmid # 158973 ; http://n2t.net/addgene:158973 ; RRID:Addgene_158973)
